Addgene plasmid #1876: Cdk4-HA
Depositing lab: Sander van den Heuvel. Publication: Distinct roles for cyclin-dependent kinases in cell cycle control. van den Heuvel S, Harlow E. Science 1993 Dec 24;262(5142):2050-4. 10.1126/science.8266103 PubMed 8266103.
Backbone
  Vector backbone: pCMV-neo-Bam
  Backbone size w/o insert (bp): 6550
  Vector type: Mammalian Expression
  Selectable markers: Neomycin (select with G418)
Growth in bacteria
  Bacterial resistance: Ampicillin, 100 μg/mL
  Growth temperature: 37°C
  Growth strain: DH5alpha
  Copy number: High Copy
Gene/Insert
  Gene/Insert name: Cdk4 (alt names: cyclin-dependent kinase 4; PSK-J3)
  Species: H. sapiens (human)
  Insert size (bp): 940
  Entrez Gene: CDK4 (a.k.a. CMM3, PSK-J3)
  Tag / fusion protein: HA (C terminal on insert)
  Cloning method: Restriction Enzyme; 5′ cloning site BamHI (not destroyed); 3′ cloning site BamHI (not destroyed)
  Sequencing primers: 5′ Bglob-intron-F; 3′ Bglob-pA-R
Terms and licenses: Academic/Nonprofit Terms; Industry Terms: Not Available to Industry
Depositor comments: See scanned map.
How to cite: Cdk4-HA was a gift from Sander van den Heuvel (Addgene plasmid # 1876 ; http://n2t.net/addgene:1876 ; RRID:Addgene_1876)
