[The description below was written by a language model from this plasmid's Addgene catalogue record and the feature table of its GenBank file.]
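Description:
Cdk4-HA is a mammalian expression plasmid carrying human CDK4 (cyclin-dependent kinase 4, also known as PSK-J3) in the pCMV-neo-Bam backbone. The insert of about 940 bp sits in a backbone of roughly 6.5 kb and was cloned as a BamHI fragment, with the BamHI sites retained at both ends so the cassette can be excised again. An HA epitope tag is fused to the C terminus of the kinase, which allows the exogenous protein to be detected or immunoprecipitated with anti-HA antibodies and distinguished from endogenous CDK4. The record does not explicitly list the promoter, but the backbone name points to CMV-driven expression. The recommended sequencing primers, which anneal in a beta-globin intron and a beta-globin polyadenylation region, suggest that these elements flank the cloning site to support transcript processing.

In bacteria the plasmid is maintained at high copy number under ampicillin selection. In mammalian cells a neomycin resistance marker permits G418 selection of stable transfectants. The associated publication concerns the distinct roles of cyclin-dependent kinases in cell cycle control, so the construct is suited to overexpressing tagged wild-type CDK4 in cultured mammalian cells to study its effects on cell cycle progression and its interactions with partner proteins.

The sequence record held for this plasmid is only a partial 799 bp read with no annotated features, so it neither covers the full construct nor independently confirms the promoter, tag junction or backbone elements. The depositor refers to a scanned map for further detail.
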