LOCUS       Exported 799 bp ds-DNA linear SYN 18-MAY-2021
DEFINITION  synthetic linear DNA
ACCESSION   .
VERSION     .
KEYWORDS    Cdk4-HA
SOURCE      synthetic DNA construct
  ORGANISM  synthetic DNA construct
REFERENCE   1 (bases 1 to 799)
  AUTHORS   van den Heuvel S, Harlow E
  TITLE     Distinct roles for cyclin-dependent kinases in cell cycle control.
  JOURNAL   Science 1993 Dec 24;262(5142):2050-4.
  PUBMED    8266103
REFERENCE   2 (bases 1 to 799)
  AUTHORS   .
  TITLE     Direct Submission
  JOURNAL   Exported May 18, 2021 from SnapGene Server 1.1.58
            http://www.snapgene.com
FEATURES             Location/Qualifiers
     source          1..799
                     /organism="synthetic DNA construct"
                     /mol_type="other DNA"
ORIGIN
        1 cagccaccac cttctgatag gcagcctgca cctgaggagt gaattcctcg acggatcctc
       61 aagcataatc tggcacatca tactccggat taccttcatc cttatgtaga taagagtgct
      121 gcagagctcg aaaggcagag attcgcttgt gtgggttaaa agtcagcatt tccagcagca
      181 gctgtgctcc cgactcctcc atctcaggta ccaccgactg cactgggcgg ggccctctgg
      241 ggggaaaggc tccacggggc agggatacat ctcgaggcca gtcatcctct ggaggcagcc
      301 caatcaggtc aaagattttg cccaactggt cggcttcaga gtttccacag aagagaggct
      361 ttcgacgaaa catctctgca aagatacagc caacactcca catgtccaca ggtgttgcat
      421 atgtggactg cagaagaact tcgggagctc ggtaccagag tgtaacaacc acgggtgtaa
      481 gtgccatctg gtagctgtag attctggcca ggccaaagtc agccagcttg actgttccac
      541 cacttgtcac cagaatgttc tctggcttca gatctcggtg aacgatgcaa ttggcatgaa
      601 ggaaatctag gcctcttaga aactggcgca tcagatcctt gatcgtttcg gctggcaagc
      661 ctggtggggg tgccttgtcc agatatgtcc ttaggtcctg gtctacatgc tcaaacacca
      721 gggttacctt gatctcccgg tcagttcggg atgtggcaca gacgtccatc agccggacaa
      781 cattgggatg ctcaaaagc
//
