>Addgene plasmid #1876 | Cdk4-HA | addgene partial sequence | sequence record 16963 | Bglob-intron-F 5'-ctggtcatcatcctgccttt-3'
CTCTGAGTCCAAACCGGGCCCCTCTGCTAACCATGTTCATGCCTTCTTCTCTTTCCTACAGCTCCTGGGC
AACGTGCTGGTTGTTGTGCTGTCTCATCATTTTGGCAAAGAATTCCTCGACGGATCCACCATGGCTACCT
CTCGATATGAGCCAGTGGCTGAAATTGGTGTCGGTGCCTATGGGACAGTGTACAAGGCCCGTGATCCCCA
CAGTGGCCACTTTGTGGCCCTCAAGAGTGTGAGAGTCCCCAATGGAGGAGGAGGTGGAGGAGGCCTTCCC
ATCAGCACAGTTCGTGAGGTGGCTTTACTGAGGCGACTGGAGGCTTTTGAGCATCCCAATGTTGTCCGGC
TGATGGACGTCTGTGCCACATCCCGAACTGACCGGGAGATCAAGGTAACCCTGGTGTTTGAGCATGTAGA
CCAGGACCTAAGGACATATCTGGACAAGGCACCCCCACCAGGCTTGCCAGCCGAAACGATCAAGGATCTG
ATGCGCCAGTTTCTAAGAGGCCTAGATTTCCTTCATGCCAATTGCATCGTTCACCGAGATCTGAAGCCAG
AGAACATTCTGGTGACAAGTGGTGGAACAGTCAAGCTGGCTGACTTTGGCCTGGCCAGAATCTACAGCTA
CCAGATGGCACTTACACCCGTGGTTGTTACACTCTGGTACCGAGCTCCCGAAGTTC
