LOCUS       Exported 7444 bp ds-DNA circular SYN 12-MAY-2021
DEFINITION  synthetic circular DNA
ACCESSION   .
VERSION     .
KEYWORDS    Cdk4-HA
SOURCE      synthetic DNA construct
  ORGANISM  synthetic DNA construct
REFERENCE   1 (bases 1 to 7444)
  AUTHORS   van den Heuvel S, Harlow E
  TITLE     Distinct roles for cyclin-dependent kinases in cell cycle control.
  JOURNAL   Science 1993 Dec 24;262(5142):2050-4.
  PUBMED    8266103
REFERENCE   2 (bases 1 to 7444)
  AUTHORS   .
  TITLE     Direct Submission
  JOURNAL   Exported May 12, 2021 from SnapGene Server 1.1.58
            http://www.snapgene.com
FEATURES             Location/Qualifiers
     source          1..7444
                     /organism="synthetic DNA construct"
                     /mol_type="other DNA"
     enhancer        1..380
                     /label=CMV enhancer
                     /note="human cytomegalovirus immediate early enhancer"
     promoter        381..584
                     /label=CMV promoter
                     /note="human cytomegalovirus (CMV) immediate early
                     promoter"
     primer_bind     535..555
                     /label=CMV-F
                     /note="Human CMV immediate early promoter, forward primer"
     primer_bind     581..605
                     /label=LNCX
                     /note="Human CMV promoter, forward primer"
     intron          696..1268
                     /label=-beta-globin intron
                     /note="intron from rabbit beta-globin gene"
     primer_bind     complement(2366..2385)
                     /label=Bglob-pA-R
                     /note="Rabbit beta-globin polyA region, reverse primer"
     polyA_signal    2431..2486
                     /label=-beta-globin poly(A) signal
                     /note="rabbit beta-globin polyadenylation signal (Gil and
                     Proudfoot, 1987)"
     primer_bind     complement(2485..2504)
                     /label=rbglobpA-R
                     /note="Rabbit beta-globin polyA, reverse primer. Also
                     called rb-glob-pA-term-R"
     primer_bind     complement(2844..2860)
                     /label=M13 rev
                     /note="common sequencing primer, one of multiple similar
                     variants"
     primer_bind     complement(2844..2860)
                     /label=M13 Reverse
                     /note="In lacZ gene. Also called M13-rev"
     primer_bind     complement(2857..2879)
                     /label=M13/pUC Reverse
                     /note="In lacZ gene"
     protein_bind    2868..2884
                     /label=lac operator
                     /bound_moiety="lac repressor encoded by lacI"
                     /note="The lac repressor binds to the lac operator to
                     inhibit transcription in E. coli. This inhibition can be
                     relieved by adding lactose or
                     isopropyl-beta-D-thiogalactopyranoside (IPTG)."
     promoter        complement(2892..2922)
                     /label=lac promoter
                     /note="promoter for the E. coli lac operon"
     protein_bind    2937..2958
                     /label=CAP binding site
                     /bound_moiety="E. coli catabolite activator protein"
                     /note="CAP binding activates transcription in the presence
                     of cAMP."
     primer_bind     complement(3075..3092)
                     /label=L4440
                     /note="L4440 vector, forward primer"
     rep_origin      complement(3246..3834)
                     /direction=LEFT
                     /label=ori
                     /note="high-copy-number ColE1/pMB1/pBR322/pUC origin of
                     replication"
     primer_bind     complement(3326..3345)
                     /label=pBR322ori-F
                     /note="pBR322 origin, forward primer"
     CDS             complement(4005..4865)
                     /codon_start=1
                     /gene="bla"
                     /product="beta-lactamase"
                     /label=AmpR
                     /note="confers resistance to ampicillin, carbenicillin, and
                     related antibiotics"
                     /translation="MSIQHFRVALIPFFAAFCLPVFAHPETLVKVKDAEDQLGARVGYI
                     ELDLNSGKILESFRPEERFPMMSTFKVLLCGAVLSRIDAGQEQLGRRIHYSQNDLVEYS
                     PVTEKHLTDGMTVRELCSAAITMSDNTAANLLLTTIGGPKELTAFLHNMGDHVTRLDRW
                     EPELNEAIPNDERDTTMPVAMATTLRKLLTGELLTLASRQQLIDWMEADKVAGPLLRSA
                     LPAGWFIADKSGAGERGSRGIIAALGPDGKPSRIVVIYTTGSQATMDERNRQIAEIGAS
                     LIKHW"
     primer_bind     4628..4647
                     /label=Amp-R
                     /note="Ampicillin resistance gene, reverse primer"
     promoter        complement(4866..4970)
                     /gene="bla"
                     /label=AmpR promoter
     primer_bind     5038..5056
                     /label=pBRforEco
                     /note="pBR322 vectors, upsteam of EcoRI site, forward
                     primer"
     primer_bind     complement(5094..5116)
                     /label=pGEX 3'
                     /note="pGEX vectors, reverse primer"
     primer_bind     5216..5235
                     /label=pRS-marker
                     /note="pRS vectors, use to sequence yeast selectable
                     marker"
     primer_bind     5429..5451
                     /label=M13/pUC Forward
                     /note="In lacZ gene"
     primer_bind     5443..5460
                     /label=M13 Forward
                     /note="In lacZ gene. Also called M13-F20 or M13 (-21)
                     Forward"
     primer_bind     5444..5460
                     /label=M13 fwd
                     /note="common sequencing primer, one of multiple similar
                     variants"
     promoter        5871..6016
                     /label=HSV TK promoter
                     /note="herpes simplex virus thymidine kinase promoter"
     CDS             6073..6867
                     /codon_start=1
                     /gene="aph(3')-II (or nptII)"
                     /product="aminoglycoside phosphotransferase from Tn5"
                     /label=NeoR/KanR
                     /note="confers resistance to neomycin, kanamycin, and G418
                     (Geneticin(R))"
                     /translation="MIEQDGLHAGSPAAWVERLFGYDWAQQTIGCSDAAVFRLSAQGRP
                     VLFVKTDLSGALNELQDEAARLSWLATTGVPCAAVLDVVTEAGRDWLLLGEVPGQDLLS
                     SHLAPAEKVSIMADAMRRLHTLDPATCPFDHQAKHRIERARTRMEAGLVDQDDLDEEHQ
                     GLAPAELFARLKARMPDGEDLVVTHGDACLPNIMVENGRFSGFIDCGRLGVADRYQDIA
                     LATRDIAEELGGEWADRFLVLYGIAAPDSQRIAFYRLLDEFF"
     primer_bind     complement(6127..6146)
                     /label=Neo-R
                     /note="Neomycin resistance gene, reverse primer"
     primer_bind     6737..6756
                     /label=Neo-F
                     /note="Neomycin resistance gene, forward primer"
     primer_bind     complement(7061..7080)
                     /label=TK-pA-R
                     /note="Thymidine kinase polyA, reverse primer"
     polyA_signal    7105..7152
                     /label=HSV TK poly(A) signal
                     /note="herpes simplex virus thymidine kinase
                     polyadenylation signal (Cole and Stacy, 1985)"
ORIGIN
        1 gacattgatt attgactagt tattaatagt aatcaattac ggggtcatta gttcatagcc
       61 catatatgga gttccgcgtt acataactta cggtaaatgg cccgcctggc tgaccgccca
      121 acgacccccg cccattgacg tcaataatga cgtatgttcc catagtaacg ccaataggga
      181 ctttccattg acgtcaatgg gtggagtatt tacggtaaac tgcccacttg gcagtacatc
      241 aagtgtatca tatgccaagt acgcccccta ttgacgtcaa tgacggtaaa tggcccgcct
      301 ggcattatgc ccagtacatg accttatggg actttcctac ttggcagtac atctacgtat
      361 tagtcatcgc tattaccatg gtgatgcggt tttggcagta catcaatggg cgtggatagc
      421 ggtttgactc acggggattt ccaagtctcc accccattga cgtcaatggg agtttgtttt
      481 ggcaccaaaa tcaacgggac tttccaaaat gtcgtaacaa ctccgcccca ttgacgcaaa
      541 tgggcggtag gcgtgtacgg tgggaggtct atataagcag agctcgttta gtgaaccgtc
      601 agatcgcctg gagacgccat ccacgctgtt ttgacctcca tagaagacac cgggaccgat
      661 ccagcctccg gtcgaccgat cctgagaact tcagggtgag tttggggacc cttgattgtt
      721 ctttcttttt cgctattgta aaattcatgt tatatggagg gggcaaagtt ttcagggtgt
      781 tgtttagaat gggaagatgt cccttgtatc accatggacc ctcatgataa ttttgtttct
      841 ttcactttct actctgttga caaccattgt ctcctcttat tttcttttca ttttctgtaa
      901 ctttttcgtt aaactttagc ttgcatttgt aacgaatttt taaattcact tttgtttatt
      961 tgtcagattg taagtacttt ctctaatcac ttttttttca aggcaatcag ggtatattat
     1021 attgtacttc agcacagttt tagagaacaa ttgttataat taaatgataa ggtagaatat
     1081 ttctgcatat aaattctggc tggcgtggaa atattcttat tggtagaaac aactacaccc
     1141 tggtcatcat cctgcctttc tctttatggt tacaatgata tacactgttt gagatgagga
     1201 taaaatactc tgagtccaaa ccgggcccct ctgctaacca tgttcatgcc ttcttctctt
     1261 tcctacagct cctgggcaac gtgctggttg ttgtgctgtc tcatcatttt ggcaaagaat
     1321 tcctcgacgg atccaccatg gctacctctc gatatgagcc agtggctgaa attggtgtcg
     1381 gtgcctatgg gacagtgtac aaggcccgtg atccccacag tggccacttt gtggccctca
     1441 agagtgtgag agtccccaat ggaggaggag gtggaggagg ccttcccatc agcacagttc
     1501 gtgaggtggc tttactgagg cgactggagg cttttgagca tcccaatgtt gtccggctga
     1561 tggacgtctg tgccacatcc cgaactgacc gggagatcaa ggtaaccctg gtgtttgagc
     1621 atgtagacca ggacctaagg acatatctgg acaaggcacc cccaccaggc ttgccagccg
     1681 aaacgatcaa ggatctgatg cgccagtttc taagaggcct agatttcctt catgccaatt
     1741 gcatcgttca ccgagatctg aagccagaga acattctggt gacaagtggt ggaacagtca
     1801 agctggctga ctttggcctg gccagaatct acagctacca gatggcactt acacccgtgg
     1861 ttgttacact ctggtaccga gctcccgaag ttcttctgca gtccacatat gcaacacctg
     1921 tggacatgtg gagtgttggc tgtatctttg cagagatgtt tcgtcgaaag cctctcttct
     1981 gtggaaactc tgaagccgac cagttgggca aaatctttga cctgattggg ctgcctccag
     2041 aggatgactg gcctcgagat gtatccctgc cccgtggagc ctttcccccc agagggcccc
     2101 gcccagtgca gtcggtggta cctgagatgg aggagtcggg agcacagctg ctgctggaaa
     2161 tgctgacttt taacccacac aagcgaatct ctgcctttcg agctctgcag cactcttatc
     2221 tacataagga tgaaggtaat ccggagtatg atgtgccaga ttatgcttga ggatccgtcg
     2281 aggaattcac tcctcaggtg caggctgcct atcagaaggt ggtggctggt gtggccaatg
     2341 ccctggctca caaataccac tgagatcttt ttccctctgc caaaaattat ggggacatca
     2401 tgaagcccct tgagcatctg acttctggct aataaaggaa atttattttc attgcaatag
     2461 tgtgttggaa ttttttgtgt ctctcactcg gaaggacata tgggagggca aatcatttaa
     2521 aacatcagaa tgagtatttg gtttagagtt tggcaacata tgcccatatg ctggctgcca
     2581 tgaacaaagg ttggctataa agaggtcatc agtatatgaa acagccccct gctgtccatt
     2641 ccttattcca tagaaaagcc ttgacttgag gttagatttt ttttatattt tgttttgtgt
     2701 tatttttttc tttaacatcc ctaaaatttt ccttacatgt tttactagcc agatttttcc
     2761 tcctctcctg actactccca gtcatagctg tccctcttct cttatggaga tccctcgacg
     2821 gatcggccgc aattcgtaat catgtcatag ctgtttcctg tgtgaaattg ttatccgctc
     2881 acaattccac acaacatacg agccggaagc ataaagtgta aagcctgggg tgcctaatga
     2941 gtgagctaac tcacattaat tgcgttgcgc tcactgcccg ctttccagtc gggaaacctg
     3001 tcgtgccagc tgcattaatg aatcggccaa cgcgcgggga gaggcggttt gcgtattggg
     3061 cgctcttccg cttcctcgct cactgactcg ctgcgctcgg tcgttcggct gcggcgagcg
     3121 gtatcagctc actcaaaggc ggtaatacgg ttatccacag aatcagggga taacgcagga
     3181 aagaacatgt gagcaaaagg ccagcaaaag gccaggaacc gtaaaaaggc cgcgttgctg
     3241 gcgtttttcc ataggctccg cccccctgac gagcatcaca aaaatcgacg ctcaagtcag
     3301 aggtggcgaa acccgacagg actataaaga taccaggcgt ttccccctgg aagctccctc
     3361 gtgcgctctc ctgttccgac cctgccgctt accggatacc tgtccgcctt tctcccttcg
     3421 ggaagcgtgg cgctttctca tagctcacgc tgtaggtatc tcagttcggt gtaggtcgtt
     3481 cgctccaagc tgggctgtgt gcacgaaccc cccgttcagc ccgaccgctg cgccttatcc
     3541 ggtaactatc gtcttgagtc caacccggta agacacgact tatcgccact ggcagcagcc
     3601 actggtaaca ggattagcag agcgaggtat gtaggcggtg ctacagagtt cttgaagtgg
     3661 tggcctaact acggctacac tagaagaaca gtatttggta tctgcgctct gctgaagcca
     3721 gttaccttcg gaaaaagagt tggtagctct tgatccggca aacaaaccac cgctggtagc
     3781 ggtggttttt ttgtttgcaa gcagcagatt acgcgcagaa aaaaaggatc tcaagaagat
     3841 cctttgatct tttctacggg gtctgacgct cagtggaacg aaaactcacg ttaagggatt
     3901 ttggtcatga gattatcaaa aaggatcttc acctagatcc ttttaaatta aaaatgaagt
     3961 tttaaatcaa tctaaagtat atatgagtaa acttggtctg acagttacca atgcttaatc
     4021 agtgaggcac ctatctcagc gatctgtcta tttcgttcat ccatagttgc ctgactcccc
     4081 gtcgtgtaga taactacgat acgggagggc ttaccatctg gccccagtgc tgcaatgata
     4141 ccgcgagacc cacgctcacc ggctccagat ttatcagcaa taaaccagcc agccggaagg
     4201 gccgagcgca gaagtggtcc tgcaacttta tccgcctcca tccagtctat taattgttgc
     4261 cgggaagcta gagtaagtag ttcgccagtt aatagtttgc gcaacgttgt tgccattgct
     4321 acaggcatcg tggtgtcacg ctcgtcgttt ggtatggctt cattcagctc cggttcccaa
     4381 cgatcaaggc gagttacatg atcccccatg ttgtgcaaaa aagcggttag ctccttcggt
     4441 cctccgatcg ttgtcagaag taagttggcc gcagtgttat cactcatggt tatggcagca
     4501 ctgcataatt ctcttactgt catgccatcc gtaagatgct tttctgtgac tggtgagtac
     4561 tcaaccaagt cattctgaga atagtgtatg cggcgaccga gttgctcttg cccggcgtca
     4621 atacgggata ataccgcgcc acatagcaga actttaaaag tgctcatcat tggaaaacgt
     4681 tcttcggggc gaaaactctc aaggatctta ccgctgttga gatccagttc gatgtaaccc
     4741 actcgtgcac ccaactgatc ttcagcatct tttactttca ccagcgtttc tgggtgagca
     4801 aaaacaggaa ggcaaaatgc cgcaaaaaag ggaataaggg cgacacggaa atgttgaata
     4861 ctcatactct tcctttttca atattattga agcatttatc agggttattg tctcatgagc
     4921 ggatacatat ttgaatgtat ttagaaaaat aaacaaatag gggttccgcg cacatttccc
     4981 cgaaaagtgc cacctgacgt ctaagaaacc attattatca tgacattaac ctataaaaat
     5041 aggcgtatca cgaggccctt tcgtctcgcg cgtttcggtg atgacggtga aaacctctga
     5101 cacatgcagc tcccggagac ggtcacagct tgtctgtaag cggatgccgg gagcagacaa
     5161 gcccgtcagg gcgcgtcagc gggtgttggc gggtgtcggg gctggcttaa ctatgcggca
     5221 tcagagcaga ttgtactgag agtgcaccat atgcggtgtg aaataccgca cagatgcgta
     5281 aggagaaaat accgcatcag gcgccattcg ccattcaggc tgcgcaactg ttgggaaggg
     5341 cgatcggtgc gggcctcttc gctattacgc cagctggcga aagggggatg tgctgcaagg
     5401 cgattaagtt gggtaacgcc agggttttcc cagtcacgac gttgtaaaac gacggccagt
     5461 gccaagcttc acgctgccgc aagcactcag ggcgcaaggg ctgctaaagg aagcggaaca
     5521 cgtagaaagc cagtccgcag aaacggtgct gaccccggat gaatgtcagc tactgggcta
     5581 tctggacaag ggaaaacgca agcgcaaaga gaaagcaggt agcttgcagt gggcttacat
     5641 ggcgatagct agactgggcg gttttatgga cagcaagcga accggaattg ccagctgggg
     5701 cgccctctgg taaggttggg aagccctgca aagtaaactg gatggctttc ttgccgccaa
     5761 ggatctgatg gcgcagggga tcaagatcct gcttcatccc cgtggcccgt tgctcgcgtt
     5821 tgctggcggt gtccccggaa gaaatatatt tgcatgtctt tagttctatg atgacacaaa
     5881 ccccgcccag cgtcttgtca ttggcgaatt cgaacacgca gatgcagtcg gggcggcgcg
     5941 gtcccaggtc cacttcgcat attaaggtga cgcgtgtggc ctcgaacacc gagcgaccct
     6001 gcagcgaccc gcttaacagc gtcaacagcg tgccgcagat ctgatcaaga gacaggatga
     6061 ggatcgtttc gcatgattga acaagatgga ttgcacgcag gttctccggc cgcttgggtg
     6121 gagaggctat tcggctatga ctgggcacaa cagacaatcg gctgctctga tgccgccgtg
     6181 ttccggctgt cagcgcaggg gcgcccggtt ctttttgtca agaccgacct gtccggtgcc
     6241 ctgaatgaac tgcaggacga ggcagcgcgg ctatcgtggc tggccacgac gggcgttcct
     6301 tgcgcagctg tgctcgacgt tgtcactgaa gcgggaaggg actggctgct attgggcgaa
     6361 gtgccggggc aggatctcct gtcatctcac cttgctcctg ccgagaaagt atccatcatg
     6421 gctgatgcaa tgcggcggct gcatacgctt gatccggcta cctgcccatt cgaccaccaa
     6481 gcgaaacatc gcatcgagcg agcacgtact cggatggaag ccggtcttgt cgatcaggat
     6541 gatctggacg aagagcatca ggggctcgcg ccagccgaac tgttcgccag gctcaaggcg
     6601 cgcatgcccg acggcgagga tctcgtcgtg acccatggcg atgcctgctt gccgaatatc
     6661 atggtggaaa atggccgctt ttctggattc atcgactgtg gccggctggg tgtggcggac
     6721 cgctatcagg acatagcgtt ggctacccgt gatattgctg aagagcttgg cggcgaatgg
     6781 gctgaccgct tcctcgtgct ttacggtatc gccgctcccg attcgcagcg catcgccttc
     6841 tatcgccttc ttgacgagtt cttctgagcg ggactctggg gttcgaaatg accgaccaag
     6901 cgacgcccaa cctgccatca cgagatttcg attccaccgc cgccttctat gaaaggttgg
     6961 gcttcggaat cgttttccgg gacgccggct ggatgatcct ccagcgcggg gatctcatgc
     7021 tggagttctt cgcccacccc gggagatggg ggaggctaac tgaaacacgg aaggagacaa
     7081 taccggaagg aacccgcgct atgacggcaa taaaaagaca gaataaaacg cacggtgttg
     7141 ggtcgtttgt tcataaacgc ggggttcggt cccagggctg gcactctgtc gataccccac
     7201 cgagacccca ttggggccaa tacgcccgcg tttcttcctt ttccccaccc caccccccaa
     7261 gttcgggtga aggcccaggg ctcgcagcca acgtcggggc ggcaagccct gccatagcca
     7321 cgggccccgt gggttaggga cggcggatcg cggccctcta gagagcttgg cccattgcat
     7381 acgttgtatc catatcataa tatgtacatt tatattggct catgtccaac attaccgcca
     7441 tgtt
//
